Addgene plasmid #145929: pAc5.1B-lambdaN-HA-CG10077-RA_B
Purpose: Insect Expression of CG10077-RA
Depositing lab: Elisa Izaurralde. Depositing organization: Max Planck Institute for Developmental Biology.
Backbone
  Vector backbone: Unknown
  Vector type: Insect Expression
Growth in bacteria
  Bacterial resistance: Ampicillin, 100 μg/mL
  Growth temperature: 37°C
  Growth strain: DH5alpha
  Copy number: Low Copy
Gene/Insert
  Gene/Insert name: CG10077-RA
  Species: D. melanogaster (fly)
  Entrez Gene: CG10077 (a.k.a. Dmel_CG10077, BcDNA:HL01868, BcDNA:HL07910, DmRH5, Dmel\CG10077, cg10077, p90)
  Cloning method: Unknown
Terms and licenses: Academic/Nonprofit Terms; Industry Terms: Not Available to Industry
Depositor comments: ORF extracted from NCBI:NM_139805.2. Plasmids from this collection were made available to the research community and donated after the lab closed. Please note that the sequence provided by the depositing laboratory may be theoretical/predicted or based on Sanger sequencing results. There may be discrepancies between sequencing results obtained by Addgene and the depositor sequence. If an Addgene verified sequence is not available, please contact before placing your order to request that our lab fully sequence the plasmid.
How to cite: pAc5.1B-lambdaN-HA-CG10077-RA_B was a gift from Elisa Izaurralde (Addgene plasmid # 145929 ; http://n2t.net/addgene:145929 ; RRID:Addgene_145929)
