[The description below was written by a language model from this plasmid's Addgene catalogue record and pLannotate feature annotations shown in this document.]
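Description:
pAc5.1B-lambdaN-HA-CG10077-RA_B is a 7.9 kb insect-cell expression plasmid encoding the Drosophila melanogaster gene CG10077 (transcript RA) as an N-terminally tagged fusion protein. The catalogue entry lists the backbone as unknown, although the name and annotated parts point to a pAc5.1-type vector. Expression is driven by the D. melanogaster actin 5C (Ac5) promoter, a strong constitutive promoter commonly used in cultured fly cells such as S2 cells, and the transcript is terminated by an SV40 polyadenylation signal. In E. coli the plasmid is maintained through a ColE1/pUC-type origin and selected with ampicillin via the bla gene and its promoter. The record lists it as low copy even though the origin is annotated as a high-copy type. Short fragments annotated as tetracycline resistance and SV40 large T antigen appear to be non-functional backbone remnants.

Immediately downstream of the promoter lies a short fragment of the bacteriophage lambda N protein, followed by an HA epitope (annotated as a partial match to 3xHA) and then the CG10077 open reading frame. The annotation tool matches part of this ORF to yeast DBP2, an ATP-dependent DEAD-box RNA helicase, which reflects homology rather than a yeast insert. A V5 tag is annotated downstream of the ORF, but the record does not indicate whether it is in frame or cut off by a stop codon. The lambdaN peptide binds boxB RNA hairpins, so constructs of this design are typically used in tethering assays. In these assays the fusion protein is recruited to a boxB-containing reporter mRNA to test its effect on translation or mRNA stability, with the HA tag allowing detection. The record itself states the purpose only as insect expression of CG10077-RA.
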