Features (pLannotate 1.2.2; 11 found; start..end, strand, type, name):
     56..2568    +  promoter       Ac5 promoter: Drosophila melanogaster actin 5C promoter
   2588..2653    +  CDS            N (fragment): REGN_LAMBD - Experimental evidence at protein level: Swiss-Prot protein existence level 1. Plays a role as a transcriptional antitermination factor that allows the virus to initiate its lytic phase. Activates expression of the delayed viral early genes by modifying host RNA polymerase (RNAP) into a form that is resistant to termination signals. This antitermination function requires the host NusA protein which serves to stabilize the interaction between antitermination protein N and host RNA polymerase. From Escherichia phage lambda (Bacteriophage lambda).
   2678..2704    +  CDS            3xHA (fragment): three tandem HA epitope tags
   2978..4393    +  CDS            DBP2 (fragment): DBP2_YEAST - Experimental evidence at protein level: Swiss-Prot protein existence level 1. ATP-dependent RNA helicase involved nonsense-mediated mRNA decay and ribosome biogenesis through rRNA processing. From Saccharomyces cerevisiae (strain ATCC 204508 / S288c) (Baker's yeast).
   5209..5250    +  CDS            V5 tag: epitope tag from simian virus 5
   5350..5484    -  polyA_signal   SV40 poly(A) signal: SV40 polyadenylation signal
   5507..5591    -  CDS            large T antigen (fragment): large T antigen from SV40 (simian virus 40)
   5592..6062    +  CDS            TcR (fragment): tetracycline efflux protein; tet; confers resistance to tetracycline
   6106..6694    -  rep_origin     ori: high-copy-number ColE1/pMB1/pBR322/pUC origin of replication
   6865..7725    -  CDS            AmpR: β-lactamase; bla; confers resistance to ampicillin, carbenicillin, and related antibiotics
   7726..7830    -  promoter       AmpR promoter: bla
>Addgene plasmid #145929 | pAc5.1B-lambdaN-HA-CG10077-RA_B | depositor full sequence | sequence record 288374 | Full Sequence
CTTCAAGGAATTAATTCTATATTCTAAAAACACAAATGATACTTCTAAAAAAAATCATGAATGGCATCAA
CTCTGAATCAAATCTTTGCAGATGCACCTACTTCTCATTTCCACTGTCACATCATTTTTCCAGATCTCGC
TGCCTGTTATGTGGCCCACAAACCAAGACACGTTTTATGGCCATTAAAGCTGGCTGATCGTCGCCAAACA
CCAAATACATATCAATATGTACATTCGAGAAAGAAGCGATCAAAGAAGCGTCTTCGGGCGAGTAGGAGAA
TGCGGAGGAGAAGGAGAACGAGCTGATCTAGTATCTCTCCACAATCCAATGCCAACTGACCAACTGGCCA
TATTCGGAGCAATTTGAAGCCAATTTCCATCGCCTGGCGATCGCTCCATTCTTGGCTATATGTTTTTCAC
CGTTCCCGGGGCCATTTTCAAAGACTCGTCGGTAAGATAAGATTGTGTCACTCGCTGTCTCTCTTCATTT
GTCGAAGAATGCTGAGGAATTTCGCGATGACGTCGGCGAGTATTTTGAAGAATGAGAATAATTTGTATTT
ATACGAAAATCAGTTAGTGGAATTTTCTACAAAAACATGTTATCTATAGATAATTTTGTTGCAAAATATG
TTGACTATGACAAAGATTGTATGTATATACCTTTAATGTATTCTCATTTTCTTATGTATTTATAATGGCA
ATGATGATACTGATGATATTTTAAGATGATGCCAGACCACAGGCTGATTTCTGCGTCTTTTGCCGAACGC
AGTGCATGTGCGGTTGTTGTTTTTTGGAATAGTTTCAATTTTCGGACTGTCCGCTTTGATTTCAGTTTCT
TGGCTTATTCAAAAAGCAAAGTAAAGCCAAAAAAGCGAGATGGCAATACCAAATGCGGCAAAACGGTAGT
GGAAGGAAAGGGGTGCGGGGCAGCGGAAGGAAGGGTGGGGCGGGGCGTGGCGGGGTCTGTGGCTGGGCGC
GACGTCACCGACGTTGGAGCCACTCCTTTGACCATGTGTGCGTGTGTGTATTATTCGTGTCTCGCCACTC
GCCGGTTGTTTTTTTCTTTTTATCTCGCTCTCTCTAGCGCCATCTCGTACGCATGCTCAACGCACCGCAT
GTTGCCGTGTCCTTTATGCGTCATTTTGGCTCGAAATAGGCAATTATTTAAACAAAGATTAGTCAACGAA
AACGCTAAAATAAATAAGTCTACAATATGGTTACTTATTGCCATGTGTGTGCAGCCAACGATAGCAACAA
AAGCAACAACACAGTGGCTTTCCCTCTTTCACTTTTTGTTTGCAAGCGCGTGCGAGCAAGACGGCACGAC
CGGCAAACGCAATTACGCTGACAAAGAGCAGACGAAGTTTTGGCCGAAAAACATCAAGGCGCCTGATACG
AATGCATTTGCAATAACAATTGCGATATTTAATATTGTTTATGAAGCTGTTTGACTTCAAAACACACAAA
AAAAAAAATAAAACAAATTATTTGAAAGAGAATTAGGAATCGGACAGCTTATCGTTACGGGCTAACAGCA
CACCGAGACGAAATAGCTTACCTGACGTCACAGCCTCTGGAAGAACTGCCGCCAAGCAGAGAGAGAGAGA
AAAAGAGGGAGAGCAGCTTAGACCGCATGTGCTTGTGTGTGAGGCGTCTCTCTCTTCGTCTCCTGTTTGC
GCAAACGCATAGACTGCACTGAGAAAATCGATTACCTATTTTTTATGAATGAATATTTGCACTATTACTA
TTCAAAACTATTAAGATAGCAATCACATTCAATAGCCAAATACTATACCACCTGAGCGATGCAACGAAAT
GATCAATTTGAGCAAAAATGCTGCATATTTAGGACGGCATCATTATAGAAATGCTTCTTGCTGTGTACTT
TTCTCTCGTCTGGCAGCTGTTTCGCCGTTATTGTTAAAACCGGCTTAAGTTAGGTGTGTTTTCTACGACT
AGTGATGCCCCTACTAGAAGATGTGTGTTGCACAAATGTCCCTGAATAACCAATTTGAAGTGCAGATAGC
AGTAAACGTAAGCTAATATGAATATTATTTAACTGTAATGTTTTAATATCGCTGGACATTACTAATAAAC
CCACTATAAACACATGTACATATGTATGTTTTGGCATACAATGAGTAGTTGGGGAAAAAATGTGTAAAAG
CACCGTGACCATCACAGCATAAAGATAACCAGCTGAAGTATCGAATATGAGTAACCCCCAAATTGAATCA
CATGCCGCAACTGATAGGACCCATGGAAGTACACTCTTCATGGCGATATACAAGACACACACAAGCACGA
ACACCCAGTTGCGGAGGAAATTCTCCGTAAATGAAAACCCAATCGGCGAACAATTCATACCCATATATGG
TAAAAGTTTTGAACGCGACTTGAGAGCGGAGAGCATTGCGGCTGATAAGGTTTTAGCGCTAAGCGGGCTT
TATAAAACGGGCTGCGGGACCAGTTTTCATATCACTACCGTTTGAGTTCTTGTGCTGTGTGGATACTCCT
CCCGACACAAAGCCGCTCCATCAGCCAGCAGTCGTCTAATCCAGAGACCCCGGATCGGGGTACCAACATG
GACGCACAAACACGACGACGTGAGCGTCGCGCTGAGAAACAAGCTCAATGGAAAGCTGCAAACGGTGGAT
CTCCTCCACATATGGCTTACCCATACGATGTTCCAGATTACGCTCCTCCAAGCTTAATGAACATGTACAA
CGGACAGATGAACGCCTTCGGAGGCGGTGGCGGCGGAGGAGCTGGTGGCCTAGCCGGCGGTATGGTGCCC
AATCGCATGGGCGGTGGTGCTCCCGGTGGCGGACCCGGCGGAGCGGGCATGTTCCAGCGCAATCGCTCGG
CCCCATACCCAGGTTTCAATGGTCATGGACCCGCCAACGGTGGACAGCGACGCATGAACGGTGGTGGTCC
TAGCATGGGACCCGGCGGACCACGCAACCAGGATGGATTCGGTGGTCAGAACGGGGGCCAGCGCTCTTCC
AATCATGGCGCTCACTTGCCCAAGATCGTTTGGTCTGAGGTGAATCTTACGCCATTCCGCAAGAACTTTT
ACAAGCCGTGCGATTCGGTGCTGGCCAGGACTGTCGGTGAAACAGAGACCTTCCTCACCAGCAATGAGAT
CACCATCAAGGGCGATCAGGTGCCCACACCCAGTATTGAATTCGAGGAGGGCGGCTTTCCCGATTACGTG
ATGAACGAGATCCGTAAGCAGGGTTTCGCCAAGCCAACGGCCATTCAAGCCCAGGGTTGGCCCATTGCTA
TGAGTGGACGGGATCTGGTGGGCGTGGCCCAGACCGGATCGGGCAAGACCTTGGCGTATGTTCTGCCGGC
GGTGGTGCACATCAATAACCAGCCGCGCCTGGAGCGCGGTGATGGACCCATCGCCCTGGTCCTGGCTCCC
ACTAGAGAGTTGGCCCAGCAGATCCAGCAGGTAGCCATTGAGTTTGGCAGCAACACGCATGTGCGCAACA
CTTGCATCTTTGGTGGAGCGCCCAAGGGACAGCAGGCTAGGGATTTGGAGCGCGGCGTGGAGATTGTAAT
TGCCACACCAGGTCGCCTAATTGATTTCCTCGAGCGCGGCACCACCTCGTTGAAGAGATGCACCTATCTG
GTGCTTGACGAGGCCGATCGTATGCTCGACATGGGCTTCGAGCCCCAGATCAGAAAGATCATGCAGCAGA
TCCGACCGGACCGTCAGGTACTCATGTGGTCAGCTACCTGGCCCAAAGAGGTGCGCCAGCTGGCCGAGGA
ATTCCTTAATAACTACATACAGGTGAACATTGGTTCGCTTTCGCTGAGCGCCAATCACAACATCCTCCAG
ATCGTGGACGTGTGCGATGAGAATGAGAAATTGATGAAGCTGATCAAGCTGCTAACAGACATCTCGGCGG
AGAACGAGACCAAGACCATCATTTTCGTGGAAACCAAGAAGCGTGTGGACGAGATCACGCGCAATATCTC
CCGCCAGGGCTGGCGCGCATGCGCCATCCACGGCGATAAGTCGCAGCAGGAGCGCGACTTTGTGCTCTCG
AGCTTCCGCAATGGCCGGCACTCGATACTGGTGGCCACCGATGTGGCTGCCCGCGGACTCGACGTTGACG
ATGTCAAGTTTGTGATCAACTACGATTATCCTTCGAACTCGGAGGACTACGTTCATCGCATTGGACGCAC
CGGACGATCCAATAACACCGGCACCGCCTACACCCTGTTTACGCATTCCAACGCCAACAAGGCCAACGAC
TTGATCCAGGTGCTGCGCGAGGCCAACCAGACCATCAATCCCAAACTGATGAACATGGCCATGAACGGTG
GCTACAACAAGCGCGGTGGCGGCATGGGTGGCGGCTACCGTGGCGGCAATGGCTATCAGGGCCGCAATCC
CCAGATGGGCGGTGGATACAATGGCGGCAACAACTACCGCAACAACAATGGTCCCGGCGCCACCATGAAT
CGCAACTCCTTTAACGGCGGCAGCGCTGGCGGACCACCACGCTTCGATCAGAAGCCGCGCACTTCTCCGC
CGAATCAGGGCGGACAGGGCGGCTACCGTGGCCAGGGAGGCGGTGGCTACCAGGGACAACAGCAGCAGCA
GCAGCAGCAGAACGGCGGAGTGCCCTTCTCTCGTTTCAATCCCAATGCTGCTTGCTTCGAGCCCAACAAG
CCGCAGAATGGTCCGGGATCTGGACCGCCACAGGCGCAGCACCAGCAGCAGCAACAGGCTCAGGCTGCCC
AGCAGCAACACCTACTTCCTGATGCATCCGTGCAGGCGGCGATGACGGCTGCAAACTACGGAGTTGATCA
GAAGCGCTCCCGTTTCTCGCCCTACAACATGAACTTTGCCAACATGCCACCACCAGCGATGAACCAGCAG
CAGGCGGCGGCGGCCCAGCAGCAACAGCAACAACAGTTGCAAACTCCCCAGCAGCAACAGCAGCAGCAGC
AAATGCAACAGCCACAGGCCTATGGCCAGTACTCTTCAATGTCCTCCAGCATGGCAACCGTGTCGCTCAA
CGGAGGAGCTGCAGCGGTGGCCAGCTCTTACCGCGCCCCGTACGCAGTGCCCACGCAGGCGGCACCCTAT
ATGATGGCGAACGGCGGCGACATCTTTGCCTATCCGCCGCCTCCGCTGCCTGTGCAGAACTAGGCGGCCG
CTCGAGTCTAGAGGGCCCGCGGTTCGAAGGTAAGCCTATCCCTAACCCTCTCCTCGGTCTCGATTCTACG
CGTACCGGTCATCATCACCATCACCATTGAGTTTAAACCCGCTGATCAGCCTCGACTGTGCCTTCTAAGG
CCTGAGCTCGCTGATCAGCCTCGATCGAGGATCCAGACATGATAAGATACATTGATGAGTTTGGACAAAC
CACAACTAGAATGCAGTGAAAAAAATGCTTTATTTGTGAAATTTGTGATGCTATTGCTTTATTTGTAACC
ATTATAAGCTGCAATAAACAAGTTAACAACAACAATTGCATTCATTTTATGTTTCAGGTTCAGGGGGAGG
TGTGGGAGGTTTTTTAAAGCAAGTAAAACCTCTACAAATGTGGTATGGCTGATTATGATCAGTCGACCGA
TGCCCTTGAGAGCCTTCAACCCAGTCAGCTCCTTCCGGTGGGCGCGGGGCATGACTATCGTCGCCGCACT
TATGACTGTCTTCTTTATCATGCAACTCGTAGGACAGGTGCCGGCAGCGCTCTGGGTCATTTTCGGCGAG
GACCGCTTTCGCTGGAGCGCGACGATGATCGGCCTGTCGCTTGCGGTATTCGGAATCTTGCACGCCCTCG
CTCAAGCCTTCGTCACTGGTCCCGCCACCAAACGTTTCGGCGAGAAGCAGGCCATTATCGCCGGCATGGC
GGCCGACGCGCTGGGCTACGTCTTGCTGGCGTTCGCGACGCGAGGCTGGATGGCCTTCCCCATTATGATT
CTTCTCGCTTCCGGCGGCATCGGGATGCCCGCGTTGCAGGCCATGCTGTCCAGGCAGGTAGATGACGACC
ATCAGGGACAGCTTCAAGGATCGCTCGCGGCTCTTACCAGCCAGCAAAAGGCCAGGAACCGTAAAAAGGC
CGCGTTGCTGGCGTTTTTCCATAGGCTCCGCCCCCCTGACGAGCATCACAAAAATCGACGCTCAAGTCAG
AGGTGGCGAAACCCGACAGGACTATAAAGATACCAGGCGTTTCCCCCTGGAAGCTCCCTCGTGCGCTCTC
CTGTTCCGACCCTGCCGCTTACCGGATACCTGTCCGCCTTTCTCCCTTCGGGAAGCGTGGCGCTTTCTCA
ATGCTCACGCTGTAGGTATCTCAGTTCGGTGTAGGTCGTTCGCTCCAAGCTGGGCTGTGTGCACGAACCC
CCCGTTCAGCCCGACCGCTGCGCCTTATCCGGTAACTATCGTCTTGAGTCCAACCCGGTAAGACACGACT
TATCGCCACTGGCAGCAGCCACTGGTAACAGGATTAGCAGAGCGAGGTATGTAGGCGGTGCTACAGAGTT
CTTGAAGTGGTGGCCTAACTACGGCTACACTAGAAGGACAGTATTTGGTATCTGCGCTCTGCTGAAGCCA
GTTACCTTCGGAAAAAGAGTTGGTAGCTCTTGATCCGGCAAACAAACCACCGCTGGTAGCGGTGGTTTTT
TTGTTTGCAAGCAGCAGATTACGCGCAGAAAAAAAGGATCTCAAGAAGATCCTTTGATCTTTTCTACGGG
GTCTGACGCTCAGTGGAACGAAAACTCACGTTAAGGGATTTTGGTCATGAGATTATCAAAAAGGATCTTC
ACCTAGATCCTTTTAAATTAAAAATGAAGTTTTAAATCAATCTAAAGTATATATGAGTAAACTTGGTCTG
ACAGTTACCAATGCTTAATCAGTGAGGCACCTATCTCAGCGATCTGTCTATTTCGTTCATCCATAGTTGC
CTGACTCCCCGTCGTGTAGATAACTACGATACGGGAGGGCTTACCATCTGGCCCCAGTGCTGCAATGATA
CCGCGAGACCCACGCTCACCGGCTCCAGATTTATCAGCAATAAACCAGCCAGCCGGAAGGGCCGAGCGCA
GAAGTGGTCCTGCAACTTTATCCGCCTCCATCCAGTCTATTAATTGTTGCCGGGAAGCTAGAGTAAGTAG
TTCGCCAGTTAATAGTTTGCGCAACGTTGTTGCCATTGCTGCAGGCATCGTGGTGTCACGCTCGTCGTTT
GGTATGGCTTCATTCAGCTCCGGTTCCCAACGATCAAGGCGAGTTACATGATCCCCCATGTTGTGCAAAA
AAGCGGTTAGCTCCTTCGGTCCTCCGATCGTTGTCAGAAGTAAGTTGGCCGCAGTGTTATCACTCATGGT
TATGGCAGCACTGCATAATTCTCTTACTGTCATGCCATCCGTAAGATGCTTTTCTGTGACTGGTGAGTAC
TCAACCAAGTCATTCTGAGAATAGTGTATGCGGCGACCGAGTTGCTCTTGCCCGGCGTCAACACGGGATA
ATACCGCGCCACATAGCAGAACTTTAAAAGTGCTCATCATTGGAAAACGTTCTTCGGGGCGAAAACTCTC
AAGGATCTTACCGCTGTTGAGATCCAGTTCGATGTAACCCACTCGTGCACCCAACTGATCTTCAGCATCT
TTTACTTTCACCAGCGTTTCTGGGTGAGCAAAAACAGGAAGGCAAAATGCCGCAAAAAAGGGAATAAGGG
CGACACGGAAATGTTGAATACTCATACTCTTCCTTTTTCAATATTATTGAAGCATTTATCAGGGTTATTG
TCTCATGAGCGGATACATATTTGAATGTATTTAGAAAAATAAACAAATAGGGGTTCCGCGCACATTTCCC
CGAAAAGTGCCACCTGACGTCTAAGAAACCATTATTATCATGACATTAACCTATAAAAATAGGCGTATCA
CGAGGCCCTTTCGT
